Addgene plasmid #215516: pENTR2b-PTPN12(D199A,C231S)
Purpose: Gateway entry vector with a phosphatase-inactive PTP-PEST mutant (D199A,C231S)
Depositing lab: Johanna Ivaska. Depositing organization: Turku Bioscience Centre. Publication: Dynamic regulation of integrin beta1 phosphorylation supports invasion of breast cancer cells. Conway JRW, Joshi O, Kaivola J, Follain G, Gounis M, Kuhl D, Ivaska J. Nat Cell Biol. 2025 May 26. doi: 10.1038/s41556-025-01663-4. PubMed 40419795.
Backbone
  Vector backbone: pENTR2b
  Backbone manufacturer: Thermo Fisher Scientific Inc.
  Total vector size (bp): 4651
  Vector type: Gateway entry vector
Growth in bacteria
  Bacterial resistance: Kanamycin, 50 μg/mL
  Growth temperature: 37°C
  Growth strain: DH5alpha
  Copy number: High Copy
Gene/Insert
  Gene/Insert name: PTPN12 (alt name: PTP-PEST)
  Species: H. sapiens (human)
  Insert size (bp): 2331
  Mutation: D199A, C231S (Phosphatase inactive)
  Entrez Gene: PTPN12 (a.k.a. PTP-PEST, PTPG1)
  Promoter: none
  Cloning method: Restriction Enzyme; 5′ cloning site KpnI (not destroyed); 3′ cloning site XhoI (not destroyed)
  Sequencing primers: 5′ attL1_F; 3′ attL2_R
Terms and licenses: Academic/Nonprofit Terms; Industry Terms
How to cite: pENTR2b-PTPN12(D199A,C231S) was a gift from Johanna Ivaska (Addgene plasmid # 215516 ; http://n2t.net/addgene:215516 ; RRID:Addgene_215516)
