[The description below was written by a language model from this plasmid's Addgene catalogue record and pLannotate feature annotations shown in this document.]
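Description:
pENTR2b-PTPN12(D199A,C231S) is a 4,651 bp Gateway entry clone built on the commercial pENTR2b backbone, carrying the human PTPN12 coding sequence, which encodes the non-receptor protein tyrosine phosphatase also known as PTP-PEST. It is propagated in E. coli as a high-copy plasmid from a ColE1/pUC-type origin and selected with kanamycin through the aminoglycoside phosphotransferase (KanR) gene. The annotation also flags a very short fragment resembling the RSF origin, which is too small to represent a functional replicon.

The 2,331 bp insert was cloned between KpnI and XhoI sites, both retained, and sits in the forward orientation between the attL1 and attL2 recombination sites. It carries two substitutions, D199A and C231S, which the record describes as rendering the phosphatase catalytically inactive. As is normal for an entry vector, there is no promoter driving the insert, so the plasmid is not itself an expression construct. The rrnB T1 and T2 transcription terminators lie upstream of attL1, where they limit read-through transcription from the backbone into the insert and so reduce unintended expression in bacteria. No epitope tags or reporters are annotated.

The intended use is as a donor in LR Clonase reactions, in which the attL-flanked PTPN12 mutant is transferred into any attR-containing destination vector to supply the promoter, tags, or delivery system. This allows the phosphatase-dead protein to be expressed as an inactive control or comparison to wild-type PTP-PEST. The associated work concerns regulation of integrin beta1 phosphorylation in breast cancer cell invasion.
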