Features (pLannotate 1.2.2; 8 found; start..end, strand, type, name):
      1..46      +  rep_origin     RSF ori (fragment): Plasmids containing the RSF 1030 origin of replication can be propagated in E. coli cells that contain additional plasmids with compatible origins.
    106..149     -  terminator     rrnB T1 terminator: Escherichia coli rrnB; transcription terminator T1 from the E. coli rrnB gene
    281..308     +  terminator     rrnB T2 terminator: transcription terminator T2 from the E. coli rrnB gene
    358..457     +  protein_bind   attL1: mutant version of attL; recombination site for the Gateway® LR reaction LR Clonase™
    520..2850    +  CDS            PTPN12: PTN12_HUMAN - Experimental evidence at protein level: Swiss-Prot protein existence level 1. Dephosphorylates a range of proteins, and thereby regulates cellular signaling cascades (PubMed:18559503). Dephosphorylates cellular tyrosine kinases, such as ERBB2 and PTK2B/PYK2, and thereby regulates signaling via ERBB2 and PTK2B/PYK2 (PubMed:17329398, PubMed:27134172). Selectively dephosphorylates ERBB2 phosphorylated at 'Tyr-1112', 'Tyr-1196', and/or 'Tyr-1248' (PubMed:27134172). From Homo sapiens (Human).
   2880..2979    -  protein_bind   attL2: mutant version of attL; recombination site for the Gateway® LR reaction LR Clonase™
   3102..3911    +  CDS            KanR: aminoglycoside phosphotransferase; aph(3')-Ia; confers resistance to kanamycin in bacteria or G418 (Geneticin®) in eukaryotes
   4001..4589    +  rep_origin     ori: high-copy-number ColE1/pMB1/pBR322/pUC origin of replication
>Addgene plasmid #215516 | pENTR2b-PTPN12(D199A,C231S) | addgene full sequence | sequence record 449424 | Addgene NGS Result
CTTTCCTGCGTTATCCCCTGATTCTGTGGATAACCGTATTACCGCTAGCATGGATCTCGGGGACGTCTAA
CTACTAAGCGAGAGTAGGGAACTGCCAGGCATCAAATAAAACGAAAGGCTCAGTCGGAAGACTGGGCCTT
TCGTTTTATCTGTTGTTTGTCGGTGAACGCTCTCCTGAGTAGGACAAATCCGCCGGGAGCGGATTTGAAC
GTTGTGAAGCAACGGCCCGGAGGGTGGCGGGCAGGACGCCCGCCATAAACTGCCAGGCATCAAACTAAGC
AGAAGGCCATCCTGACGGATGGCCTTTTTGCGTTTCTACAAACTCTTCCTGTTAGTTAGTTACTTAAGCT
CGGGCCCCAAATAATGATTTTATTTTGACTGATAGTGACCTGTTCGTTGCAACAAATTGATAAGCAATGC
TTTTTTATAATGCCAACTTTGTACAAAAAAGCAGGCTGGCGCCGGAACCAATTCAGTCGACTGGATCCGG
TACCGAGGAGATCTGCCGCCGCGATCGCCATGGAGCAAGTGGAGATCCTGAGGAAATTCATCCAGAGGGT
CCAGGCCATGAAGAGTCCTGACCACAATGGGGAGGACAACTTCGCCCGGGACTTCATGCGGTTAAGAAGA
TTGTCTACCAAATATAGAACAGAAAAGATATATCCCACAGCCACTGGAGAAAAAGAAGAAAATGTTAAAA
AGAACAGATACAAGGACATACTGCCATTTGATCACAGCCGAGTTAAATTGACATTAAAGACTCCTTCACA
AGATTCAGACTATATCAATGCAAATTTTATAAAGGGCGTCTATGGGCCAAAAGCATATGTAGCAACTCAA
GGACCTTTAGCAAATACAGTAATAGATTTTTGGAGGATGATATGGGAGTATAATGTTGTGATCATTGTAA
TGGCCTGCCGAGAATTTGAGATGGGAAGGAAAAAATGTGAGCGCTATTGGCCTTTGTATGGAGAAGACCC
CATAACGTTTGCACCATTTAAAATTTCTTGTGAGGATGAACAAGCAAGAACAGACTACTTCATCAGGACA
CTCTTACTTGAATTTCAAAATGAATCTCGTAGGCTGTATCAGTTTCATTATGTGAACTGGCCAGCCCATG
ATGTTCCTTCATCATTTGATTCTATTCTGGACATGATAAGCTTAATGAGGAAATATCAAGAACATGAAGA
TGTTCCTATTTGTATTCATAGCAGTGCAGGCTGTGGAAGAACAGGTGCCATTTGTGCCATAGATTATACG
TGGAATTTACTAAAAGCTGGGAAAATACCAGAGGAATTTAATGTATTTAATTTAATACAAGAAATGAGAA
CACAAAGGCATTCTGCAGTACAAACAAAGGAGCAATATGAACTTGTTCATAGAGCTATTGCCCAACTGTT
TGAAAAACAGCTACAACTATATGAAATTCATGGAGCTCAGAAAATTGCTGATGGAGTGAATGAAATTAAC
ACTGAAAACATGGTCAGCTCCATAGAGCCTGAAAAACAAGATTCTCCTCCTCCAAAACCACCAAGGACCC
GCAGTTGCCTTGTTGAAGGGGATGCTAAAGAAGAAATACTGCAGCCACCGGAACCTCATCCAGTGCCACC
CATCTTGACACCTTCTCCCCCTTCAGCTTTTCCAACAGTCACTACTGTGTGGCAGGACAATGATAGATAC
CATCCAAAGCCAGTGTTGCATATGGTTTCATCAGAACAACATTCAGCAGACCTCAACAGAAACTATAGTA
AATCAACAGAACTTCCAGGGAAAAATGAATCAACAATTGAACAGATAGATAAAAAATTGGAACGAAATTT
AAGTTTTGAGATTAAGAAGGTCCCTCTCCAAGAGGGACCAAAAAGTTTTGATGGGAACACACTTTTGAAT
AGGGGACATGCAATTAAAATTAAATCTGCTTCACCTTGTATAGCTGATAAAATCTCTAAGCCACAGGAAT
TAAGTTCAGATCTAAATGTCGGTGATACTTCCCAGAATTCTTGTGTGGACTGCAGTGTAACACAATCAAA
CAAAGTTTCAGTTACTCCACCAGAAGAATCCCAGAATTCAGACACACCTCCAAGGCCAGACCGCTTGCCT
CTTGATGAGAAAGGACATGTAACGTGGTCATTTCATGGACCTGAAAATGCCATACCCATACCTGATTTAT
CTGAAGGCAATTCCTCAGATATCAACTATCAAACTAGGAAAACTGTGAGTTTAACACCAAGTCCTACAAC
ACAAGTTGAAACACCTGATCTTGTGGATCATGATAACACTTCACCACTCTTCAGAACACCCCTCAGTTTT
ACTAATCCACTTCACTCTGATGACTCAGACTCAGATGAAAGAAACTCTGATGGTGCTGTGACCCAGAATA
AAACTAATATTTCAACAGCAAGTGCCACAGTTTCTGCTGCCACTAGTACTGAAAGCATTTCTACTAGGAA
AGTATTGCCAATGTCCATTGCTAGACATAATATAGCAGGAACAACACATTCAGGTGCTGAAAAAGATGTT
GATGTTAGTGAAGATTCACCTCCTCCCCTACCTGAAAGAACTCCTGAATCGTTTGTGTTAGCAAGTGAAC
ATAATACACCTGTAAGATCGGAATGGAGTGAACTTCAAAGTCAGGAACGATCTGAACAAAAAAAGTCTGA
AGGCTTGATAACCTCTGAAAATGAGAAATGTGATCATCCAGCGGGAGGTATTCACTATGAAATGTGCATA
GAATGTCCACCTACTTTCAGTGACAAGAGAGAACAAATATCAGAAAATCCAACAGAAGCCACAGATATTG
GTTTTGGTAATCGATGTGGAAAACCCAAAGGACCAAGAGATCCACCTTCATGCGGCCGCTGATAACTCGA
GATATCTAGACCCAGCTTTCTTGTACAAAGTTGGCATTATAAGAAAGCATTGCTTATCAATTTGTTGCAA
CGAACAGGTCACTATCAGTCAAAATAAAATCATTATTTGCCATCCAGCTGCAGCTCTGGCCCGTGTCTCA
AAATCTCTGATGTTACATTGCACAAGATAAAAATATATCATCATGAACAATAAAACTGTCTGCTTACATA
AACAGTAATACAAGGGGTGTTATGAGCCATATTCAACGGGAAACGTCGAGGCCGCGATTAAATTCCAACA
TGGATGCTGATTTATATGGGTATAAATGGGCTCGCGATAATGTCGGGCAATCAGGTGCGACAATCTATCG
CTTGTATGGGAAGCCCGATGCGCCAGAGTTGTTTCTGAAACATGGCAAAGGTAGCGTTGCCAATGATGTT
ACAGATGAGATGGTCAGACTAAACTGGCTGACGGAATTTATGCCTCTTCCGACCATCAAGCATTTTATCC
GTACTCCTGATGATGCATGGTTACTCACCACTGCGATCCCCGGAAAAACAGCATTCCAGGTATTAGAAGA
ATATCCTGATTCAGGTGAAAATATTGTTGATGCGCTGGCAGTGTTCCTGCGCCGGTTGCATTCGATTCCT
GTTTGTAATTGTCCTTTTAACAGCGATCGCGTATTTCGTCTCGCTCAGGCGCAATCACGAATGAATAACG
GTTTGGTTGATGCGAGTGATTTTGATGACGAGCGTAATGGCTGGCCTGTTGAACAAGTCTGGAAAGAAAT
GCATAAACTTTTGCCATTCTCACCGGATTCAGTCGTCACTCATGGTGATTTCTCACTTGATAACCTTATT
TTTGACGAGGGGAAATTAATAGGTTGTATTGATGTTGGACGAGTCGGAATCGCAGACCGATACCAGGATC
TTGCCATCCTATGGAACTGCCTCGGTGAGTTTTCTCCTTCATTACAGAAACGGCTTTTTCAAAAATATGG
TATTGATAATCCTGATATGAATAAATTGCAGTTTCATTTGATGCTCGATGAGTTTTTCTAATCAGAATTG
GTTAATTGGTTGTAACATTATTCAGATTGGGCCCCGTTCCACTGAGCGTCAGACCCCGTAGAAAAGATCA
AAGGATCTTCTTGAGATCCTTTTTTTCTGCGCGTAATCTGCTGCTTGCAAACAAAAAAACCACCGCTACC
AGCGGTGGTTTGTTTGCCGGATCAAGAGCTACCAACTCTTTTTCCGAAGGTAACTGGCTTCAGCAGAGCG
CAGATACCAAATACTGTTCTTCTAGTGTAGCCGTAGTTAGGCCACCACTTCAAGAACTCTGTAGCACCGC
CTACATACCTCGCTCTGCTAATCCTGTTACCAGTGGCTGCTGCCAGTGGCGATAAGTCGTGTCTTACCGG
GTTGGACTCAAGACGATAGTTACCGGATAAGGCGCAGCGGTCGGGCTGAACGGGGGGTTCGTGCACACAG
CCCAGCTTGGAGCGAACGACCTACACCGAACTGAGATACCTACAGCGTGAGCTATGAGAAAGCGCCACGC
TTCCCGAAGGGAGAAAGGCGGACAGGTATCCGGTAAGCGGCAGGGTCGGAACAGGAGAGCGCACGAGGGA
GCTTCCAGGGGGAAACGCCTGGTATCTTTATAGTCCTGTCGGGTTTCGCCACCTCTGACTTGAGCGTCGA
TTTTTGTGATGCTCGTCAGGGGGGCGGAGCCTATGGAAAAACGCCAGCAACGCGGCCTTTTTACGGTTCC
TGGCCTTTTGCTGGCCTTTTGCTCACATGTT
